>Addgene plasmid #74884 | pGWB554 | depositor full sequence | sequence record 141559 | pGWB554 sequence 12684 bps
TTTCACGCCCTTTTAAATATCCGATTATTCTAATAAACGCTCTTTTCTCTTAGGTTTACCCGCCAATATA
TCCTGTCAAACACTGATAGTTTAAACTGAAGGCGGGAAACGACAATCTGATCCAAGCTCAAGCTGCTCTA
GCATTCGCCATTCAGGCTGCGCAACTGTTGGGAAGGGCGATCGGTGCGGGCCTCTTCGCTATTACGCCAG
CTGGCGAAAGGGGGATGTGCTGCAAGGCGATTAAGTTGGGTAACGCCAGGGTTTTCCCAGTCACGACGTT
GTAAAACGACGGCCAGTGCCAAGCTTGCATGCCTGCAGGTCCCCAGATTAGCCTTTTCAATTTCAGAAAG
AATGCTAACCCACAGATGGTTAGAGAGGCTTACGCAGCAGGTCTCATCAAGACGATCTACCCGAGCAATA
ATCTCCAGGAAATCAAATACCTTCCCAAGAAGGTTAAAGATGCAGTCAAAAGATTCAGGACTAACTGCAT
CAAGAACACAGAGAAAGATATATTTCTCAAGATCAGAAGTACTATTCCAGTATGGACGATTCAAGGCTTG
CTTCACAAACCAAGGCAAGTAATAGAGATTGGAGTCTCTAAAAAGGTAGTTCCCACTGAATCAAAGGCCA
TGGAGTCAAAGATTCAAATAGAGGACCTAACAGAACTCGCCGTAAAGACTGGCGAACAGTTCATACAGAG
TCTCTTACGACTCAATGACAAGAAGAAAATCTTCGTCAACATGGTGGAGCACGACACACTTGTCTACTCC
AAAAATATCAAAGATACAGTCTCAGAAGACCAAAGGGCAATTGAGACTTTTCAACAAAGGGTAATATCCG
GAAACCTCCTCGGATTCCATTGCCCAGCTATCTGTCACTTTATTGTGAAGATAGTGGAAAAGGAAGGTGG
CTCCTACAAATGCCATCATTGCGATAAAGGAAAGGCCATCGTTGAAGATGCCTCTGCCGACAGTGGTCCC
AAAGATGGACCCCCACCCACGAGGAGCATCGTGGAAAAAGAAGACGTTCCAACCACGTCTTCAAAGCAAG
TGGATTGATGTGATATCTCCACTGACGTAAGGGATGACGCACAATCCCACTATCCTTCGCAAGACCCTTC
CTCTATATAAGGAAGTTCATTTCATTTGGAGAGAACACGGGGGACTCTAGAGTTATCAACAAGTTTGTAC
AAAAAAGCTGAACGAGAAACGTAAAATGATATAAATATCAATATATTAAATTAGATTTTGCATAAAAAAC
AGACTACATAATACTGTAAAACACAACATATCCAGTCACTATGGCGGCCCCTCGAGGGGCCGCATTAGGC
ACCCCAGGCTTTACACTTTATGCTTCCGGCTCGTATAATGTGTGGATTTTGAGTTAGGATCCGGCGAGAT
TTTCAGGAGCTAAGGAAGCTAAAATGGAGAAAAAAATCACTGGATATACCACCGTTGATATATCCCAATG
GCATCGTAAAGAACATTTTGAGGCATTTCAGTCAGTTGCTCAATGTACCTATAACCAGACCGTTCAGCTG
GATATTACGGCCTTTTTAAAGACCGTAAAGAAAAATAAGCACAAGTTTTATCCGGCCTTTATTCACATTC
TTGCCCGCCTGATGAATGCTCATCCGGAATTCCGTATGGCAATGAAAGACGGTGAGCTGGTGATATGGGA
TAGTGTTCACCCTTGTTACACCGTTTTCCATGAGCAAACTGAAACGTTTTCATCGCTCTGGAGTGAATAC
CACGACGATTTCCGGCAGTTTCTACACATATATTCGCAAGATGTGGCGTGTTACGGTGAAAACCTGGCCT
ATTTCCCTAAAGGGTTTATTGAGAATATGTTTTTCGTCTCAGCCAATCCCTGGGTGAGTTTCACCAGTTT
TGATTTAAACGTGGCCAATATGGACAACTTCTTCGCCCCCGTTTTCACCATGGGCAAATATTATACGCAA
GGCGACAAGGTGCTGATGCCGCTGGCGATTCAGGTTCATCATGCCGTCTGTGATGGCTTCCATGTCGGCA
GAATGCTTAATGAATTACAACAGTACTGCGATGAGTGGCAGGGCGGGGCGTAAAGATCTGGATCCGGCTT
ACTAAAAGCCAGATAACAGTATGCGTATTTGCGCGCTGATTTTTGCGGTATAAGAATATATACTGATATG
TATACCCGAAGTATGTCAAAAAGAGGTGTGCTATGAAGCAGCGTATTACAGTGACAGTTGACAGCGACAG
CTATCAGTTGCTCAAGGCATATATGATGTCAATATCTCCGGTCTGGTAAGCACAACCATGCAGAATGAAG
CCCGTCGTCTGCGTGCCGAACGCTGGAAAGCGGAAAATCAGGAAGGGATGGCTGAGGTCGCCCGGTTTAT
TGAAATGAACGGCTCTTTTGCTGACGAGAACAGGGACTGGTGAAATGCAGTTTAAGGTTTACACCTATAA
AAGAGAGAGCCGTTATCGTCTGTTTGTGGATGTACAGAGTGATATTATTGACACGCCCGGGCGACGGATG
GTGATCCCCCTGGCCAGTGCACGTCTGCTGTCAGATAAAGTCTCCCGTGAACTTTACCCGGTGGTGCATA
TCGGGGATGAAAGCTGGCGCATGATGACCACCGATATGGCCAGTGTGCCGGTCTCCGTTATCGGGGAAGA
AGTGGCTGATCTCAGCCACCGCGAAAATGACATCAAAAACGCCATTAACCTGATGTTCTGGGGAATATAA
ATGTCAGGCTCCCTTATACACAGCCAGTCTGCAGGTCGACCATAGTGACTGGATATGTTGTGTTTTACAG
TATTATGTAGTCTGTTTTTTATGCAAAATCTAATTTAATATATTGATATTTATATCATTTTACGTTTCTC
GTTCAGCTTTCTTGTACAAAGTGGTTGATAACAGCATGGCCTCCTCCGAGGACGTCATCAAGGAGTTCAT
GCGCTTCAAGGTGCGCATGGAGGGCTCCGTGAACGGCCACGAGTTCGAGATCGAGGGCGAGGGCGAGGGC
CGCCCCTACGAGGGCACCCAGACCGCCAAGCTGAAGGTGACCAAGGGCGGCCCCCTGCCCTTCGCCTGGG
ACATCCTGTCCCCTCAGTTCCAGTACGGCTCCAAGGCCTACGTGAAGCACCCCGCCGACATCCCCGACTA
CTTGAAGCTGTCCTTCCCCGAGGGCTTCAAGTGGGAGCGCGTGATGAACTTCGAGGACGGCGGCGTGGTG
ACCGTGACCCAGGACTCCTCCCTGCAGGACGGCGAGTTCATCTACAAGGTGAAGCTGCGCGGCACCAACT
TCCCCTCCGACGGCCCCGTAATGCAGAAGAAGACCATGGGCTGGGAGGCCTCCACCGAGCGGATGTACCC
CGAGGACGGCGCCCTGAAGGGCGAGATCAAGATGAGGCTGAAGCTGAAGGACGGCGGCCACTACGACGCC
GAGGTCAAGACCACCTACATGGCCAAGAAGCCCGTGCAGCTGCCCGGCGCCTACAAGACCGACATCAAGC
TGGACATCACCTCCCACAACGAGGACTACACCATCGTGGAACAGTACGAGCGCGCCGAGGGCCGCCACTC
CACCGGCGCCTAAGCTTAGAGCTCGAATTTCCCCGATCGTTCAAACATTTGGCAATAAAGTTTCTTAAGA
TTGAATCCTGTTGCCGGTCTTGCGATGATTATCATATAATTTCTGTTGAATTACGTTAAGCATGTAATAA
TTAACATGTAATGCATGACGTTATTTATGAGATGGGTTTTTATGATTAGAGTCCCGCAATTATACATTTA
ATACGCGATAGAAAACAAAATATAGCGCGCAAACTAGGATAAATTATCGCGCGCGGTGTCATCTATGTTA
CTAGATCGGGAATTGGTTCCGGAACCAATTCGTAATCATGGTCATAGCTGTTTCCTGTGTGAAATTGTTA
TCCGCTCACAATTCCACACAACATACGAGCCGGAAGCATAAAGTGTAAAGCCTGGGGTGCCTAATGAGTG
AGCTAACTCACATTAGGCTGAATTAGGCGCGCCTATTTCTATTAATTCCCGATCTAGTAACATAGATGAC
ACCGCGCGCGATAATTTATCCTAGTTTGCGCGCTATATTTTGTTTTCTATCGCGTATTAAATGTATAATT
GCGGGACTCTAATCATAAAAACCCATCTCATAAATAACGTCATGCATTACATGTTAATTATTACATGCTT
AACGTAATTCAACAGAAATTATATGATAATCATCGCAAGACCGGCAACAGGATTCAATCTTAAGAAACTT
TATTGCCAAATGTTTGAACGATCGGGGAAATTCGGGGGATCGATCCCGCGAACTGTGGACGAGAACTGTG
CCACCAAGCGTAAGGCCGTTCTCTCGCATTTGCCTTGCTAGGCTCGCGCGAGTTGCTGGCTGAGGCGTTC
TCGAAATCAGCTCTTGTTCGGTCGGCATCTACTCTATTCCTTTGCCCTCGGACGAGTGCTGGGGCGTCGG
TTTCCACTATCGGCGAGTACTTCTACACAGCCATCGGTCCAGACGGCCGCGCTTCTGCGGGCGATTTGTG
TACGCCCGACAGTCCCGGCTCCGGATCGGACGATTGCGTCGCATCGACCCTGCGCCCAAGCTGCATCATC
GAAATTGCCGTCAACCAAGCTCTGATAGAGTTGGTCAAGACCAATGCGGAGCATATACGCCCGGAGCCGC
GGCGATCCTGCAAGCTCCGGATGCCTCCGCTCGAAGTAGCGCGTCTGCTGCTCCATACAAGCCAACCACG
GCCTCCAGAAGAAGATGTTGGCGACCTCGTATTGGGAATCCCCGAACATCGCCTCGCTCCAGTCAATGAC
CGCTGTTATGCGGCCATTGTCCGTCAGGACATTGTTGGAGCCGAAATCCGCGTGCACGAGGTGCCGGACT
TCGGGGCAGTCCTCGGCCCAAAGCATCAGCTCATCGAGAGCCTGCGCGACGGACGCACTGACGGTGTCGT
CCATCACAGTTTGCCAGTGATACACATGGGGATCAGCAATCGCGCATATGAAATCACGCCATGTAGTGTA
TTGACCGATTCCTTGCGGTCCGAATGGGCCGAACCCGCTCGTCTGGCTAAGATCGGCCGCAGCGATCGCA
TCCATGGCCTCCGCGACCGGCTGCAGAACAGCGGGCAGTTCGGTTTCAGGCAGGTCTTGCAACGTGACAC
CCTGTGCACGGCGGGAGATGCAATAGGTCAGGCTCTCGCTGAATGCCCCAATGTCAAGCACTTCCGGAAT
CGGGAGCGCGGCCGATGCAAAGTGCCGATAAACATAACGATCTTTGTAGAAACCATCGGCGCAGCTATTT
ACCCGCAGGACATATCCACGCCCTCCTACATCGAAGCTGAAAGCACGAGATTCTTCGCCCTCCGAGAGCT
GCATCAGGTCGGAGACGCTGTCGAACTTTTCGATCAGAAACTTCTCGACAGACGTCGCGGTGAGTTCAGG
CTTTTTCATATCTTATTGCCCCCCGGGATCAGATCTGGATTGAGAGTGAATATGAGACTCTAATTGGATA
CCGAGGGGAATTTATGGAACGTCAGTGGAGCATTTTTGACAAGAAATATTTGCTAGCTGATAGTGACCTT
AGGCGACTTTTGAACGCGCAATAATGGTTTCTGACGTATGTGCTTAGCTCATTAAACTCCAGAAACCCGC
GGCTGAGTGGCTCCTTCAACGTTGCGGTTCTGTCAGTTCCAAACGTAAAACGGCTTGTCCCGCGTCATCG
GCGGGGGTCATAACGTGACTCCCTTAATTCTCCGCTCATGATCTTGATCCCCTGCGCCATCAGATCCTTG
GCGGCAAGAAAGCCATCCAGTTTACTTTGCAGGGCTTCCCAACCTTACCAGAGGGCGCCCCAGCTGGCAA
TTCCGGTTCGCTTGCTGTCCATAAAACCGCCCAGTCTAGCTATCGCCATGTAAGCCCACTGCAAGCTACC
TGCTTTCTCTTTGCGCTTGCGTTTTCCCTTGTCCAGATAGCCCAGTAGCTGACATTCATCCGGGGTCAGC
ACCGTTTCTGCGGACTGGCTTTCTACGTGTTCCGCTTCCTTTAGCAGCCCTTGCGCCCTGAGTGCTTGCG
GCAGCGTGAAGCTGATCCGTCGAGATTAATAGAAATAAATTCAGCCTAATTCGGCGTTAATTCAGTACAT
TAAAAACGTCCGCAATGTGTTATTAAGTTGTCTAAGCGTCAATTTGTTTACACCACAATATATCCTGCCA
CCAGCCAGCCAACAGCTCCCCGACCGGCAGCTCGGCACAAAATCACCACTCGATACAGGCAGCCCATCAG
TCCGGGACGGCGTCAGCGGGAGAGCCGTTGTAAGGCGGCAGACTTTGCTCATGTTACCGATGCTATTCGG
AAGAACGGCAACTAAGCTGCCGGGTTTGAAACACGGATGATCTCGCGGAGGGTAGCATGTTGATTGTAAC
GATGACAGAGCGTTGCTGCCTGTGATCAATTCGGGCACGAACCCAGTGGACATAAGCCTGTTCGGTTCGT
AAGCTGTAATGCAAGTAGCGTATGCGCTCACGCAACTGGTCCAGAACCTTGACCGAACGCAGCGGTGGTA
ACGGCGCAGTGGCGGTTTTCATGGCTTGTTATGACTGTTTTTTTGGGGTACAGTCTATGCCTCGGGCATC
CAAGCAGCAAGCGCGTTACGCCGTGGGTCGATGTTTGATGTTATGGAGCAGCAACGATGTTACGCAGCAG
GGCAGTCGCCCTAAAACAAAGTTAAACATCATGGGGGAAGCGGTGATCGCCGAAGTATCGACTCAACTAT
CAGAGGTAGTTGGCGTCATCGAGCGCCATCTCGAACCGACGTTGCTGGCCGTACATTTGTACGGCTCCGC
AGTGGATGGCGGCCTGAAGCCACACAGTGATATTGATTTGCTGGTTACGGTGACCGTAAGGCTTGATGAA
ACAACGCGGCGAGCTTTGATCAACGACCTTTTGGAAACTTCGGCTTCCCCTGGAGAGAGCGAGATTCTCC
GCGCTGTAGAAGTCACCATTGTTGTGCACGACGACATCATTCCGTGGCGTTATCCAGCTAAGCGCGAACT
GCAATTTGGAGAATGGCAGCGCAATGACATTCTTGCAGGTATCTTCGAGCCAGCCACGATCGACATTGAT
CTGGCTATCTTGCTGACAAAAGCAAGAGAACATAGCGTTGCCTTGGTAGGTCCAGCGGCGGAGGAACTCT
TTGATCCGGTTCCTGAACAGGATCTATTTGAGGCGCTAAATGAAACCTTAACGCTATGGAACTCGCCGCC
CGACTGGGCTGGCGATGAGCGAAATGTAGTGCTTACGTTGTCCCGCATTTGGTACAGCGCAGTAACCGGC
AAAATCGCGCCGAAGGATGTCGCTGCCGACTGGGCAATGGAGCGCCTGCCGGCCCAGTATCAGCCCGTCA
TACTTGAAGCTAGACAGGCTTATCTTGGACAAGAAGAAGATCGCTTGGCCTCGCGCGCAGATCAGTTGGA
AGAATTTGTCCACTACGTGAAAGGCGAGATCACCAAGGTAGTCGGCAAATAATGTCTAGCTAGAAATTCG
TTCAAGCCGACGCCGCTTCGCGGCGCGGCTTAACTCAAGCGTTAGATGCACTAAGCACATAATTGCTCAC
AGCCAAACTATCAGGTCAAGTCTGCTTTTATTATTTTTAAGCGTGCATAATAAGCCCTACACAAATTGGG
AGATATATCATGCATGACCAAAATCCCTTAACGTGAGTTTTCGTTCCACTGAGCGTCAGACCCCGTAGAA
AAGATCAAAGGATCTTCTTGAGATCCTTTTTTTCTGCGCGTAATCTGCTGCTTGCAAACAAAAAAACCAC
CGCTACCAGCGGTGGTTTGTTTGCCGGATCAAGAGCTACCAACTCTTTTTCCGAAGGTAACTGGCTTCAG
CAGAGCGCAGATACCAAATACTGTCCTTCTAGTGTAGCCGTAGTTAGGCCACCACTTCAAGAACTCTGTA
GCACCGCCTACATACCTCGCTCTGCTAATCCTGTTACCAGTGGCTGCTGCCAGTGGCGATAAGTCGTGTC
TTACCGGGTTGGACTCAAGACGATAGTTACCGGATAAGGCGCAGCGGTCGGGCTGAACGGGGGGTTCGTG
CACACAGCCCAGCTTGGAGCGAACGACCTACACCGAACTGAGATACCTACAGCGTGAGCTATGAGAAAGC
GCCACGCTTCCCGAAGGGAGAAAGGCGGACAGGTATCCGGTAAGCGGCAGGGTCGGAACAGGAGAGCGCA
CGAGGGAGCTTCCAGGGGGAAACGCCTGGTATCTTTATAGTCCTGTCGGGTTTCGCCACCTCTGACTTGA
GCGTCGATTTTTGTGATGCTCGTCAGGGGGGCGGAGCCTATGGAAAAACGCCAGCAACGCGGCCTTTTTA
CGGTTCCTGGCCTTTTGCTGGCCTTTTGCTCACATGTTCTTTCCTGCGTTATCCCCTGATTCTGTGGATA
ACCGTATTACCGCCTTTGAGTGAGCTGATACCGCTCGCCGCAGCCGAACGACCGAGCGCAGCGAGTCAGT
GAGCGAGGAAGCGGAAGAGCGCCTGATGCGGTATTTTCTCCTTACGCATCTGTGCGGTATTTCACACCGC
ATATGGTGCACTCTCAGTACAATCTGCTCTGATGCCGCATAGTTAAGCCAGTATACACTCCGCTATCGCT
ACGTGACTGGGTCATGGCTGCGCCCCGACACCCGCCAACACCCGCTGACGCGCCCTGACGGGCTTGTCTG
CTCCCGGCATCCGCTTACAGACAAGCTGTGACCGTCTCCGGGAGCTGCATGTGTCAGAGGTTTTCACCGT
CATCACCGAAACGCGCGAGGCAGGGTGCCTTGATGTGGGCGCCGGCGGTCGAGTGGCGACGGCGCGGCTT
GTCCGCGCCCTGGTAGATTGCCTGGCCGTAGGCCAGCCATTTTTGAGCGGCCAGCGGCCGCGATAGGCCG
ACGCGAAGCGGCGGGGCGTAGGGAGCGCAGCGACCGAAGGGTAGGCGCTTTTTGCAGCTCTTCGGCTGTG
CGCTGGCCAGACAGTTATGCACAGGCCAGGCGGGTTTTAAGAGTTTTAATAAGTTTTAAAGAGTTTTAGG
CGGAAAAATCGCCTTTTTTCTCTTTTATATCAGTCACTTACATGTGTGACCGGTTCCCAATGTACGGCTT
TGGGTTCCCAATGTACGGGTTCCGGTTCCCAATGTACGGCTTTGGGTTCCCAATGTACGTGCTATCCACA
GGAAAGAGACCTTTTCGACCTTTTTCCCCTGCTAGGGCAATTTGCCCTAGCATCTGCTCCGTACATTAGG
AACCGGCGGATGCTTCGCCCTCGATCAGGTTGCGGTAGCGCATGACTAGGATCGGGCCAGCCTGCCCCGC
CTCCTCCTTCAAATCGTACTCCGGCAGGTCATTTGACCCGATCAGCTTGCGCACGGTGAAACAGAACTTC
TTGAACTCTCCGGCGCTGCCACTGCGTTCGTAGATCGTCTTGAACAACCATCTGGCTTCTGCCTTGCCTG
CGGCGCGGCGTGCCAGGCGGTAGAGAAAACGGCCGATGCCGGGATCGATCAAAAAGTAATCGGGGTGAAC
CGTCAGCACGTCCGGGTTCTTGCCTTCTGTGATCTCGCGGTACATCCAATCAGCTAGCTCGATCTCGATG
TACTCCGGCCGCCCGGTTTCGCTCTTTACGATCTTGTAGCGGCTAATCAAGGCTTCACCCTCGGATACCG
TCACCAGGCGGCCGTTCTTGGCCTTCTTCGTACGCTGCATGGCAACGTGCGTGGTGTTTAACCGAATGCA
GGTTTCTACCAGGTCGTCTTTCTGCTTTCCGCCATCGGCTCGCCGGCAGAACTTGAGTACGTCCGCAACG
TGTGGACGGAACACGCGGCCGGGCTTGTCTCCCTTCCCTTCCCGGTATCGGTTCATGGATTCGGTTAGAT
GGGAAACCGCCATCAGTACCAGGTCGTAATCCCACACACTGGCCATGCCGGCCGGCCCTGCGGAAACCTC
TACGTGCCCGTCTGGAAGCTCGTAGCGGATCACCTCGCCAGCTCGTCGGTCACGCTTCGACAGACGGAAA
ACGGCCACGTCCATGATGCTGCGACTATCGCGGGTGCCCACGTCATAGAGCATCGGAACGAAAAAATCTG
GTTGCTCGTCGCCCTTGGGCGGCTTCCTAATCGACGGCGCACCGGCTGCCGGCGGTTGCCGGGATTCTTT
GCGGATTCGATCAGCGGCCGCTTGCCACGATTCACCGGGGCGTGCTTCTGCCTCGATGCGTTGCCGCTGG
GCGGCCTGCGCGGCCTTCAACTTCTCCACCAGGTCATCACCCAGCGCCGCGCCGATTTGTACCGGGCCGG
ATGGTTTGCGACCGCTCACGCCGATTCCTCGGGCTTGGGGGTTCCAGTGCCATTGCAGGGCCGGCAGACA
ACCCAGCCGCTTACGCCTGGCCAACCGCCCGTTCCTCCACACATGGGGCATTCCACGGCGTCGGTGCCTG
GTTGTTCTTGATTTTCCATGCCGCCTCCTTTAGCCGCTAAAATTCATCTACTCATTTATTCATTTGCTCA
TTTACTCTGGTAGCTGCGCGATGTATTCAGATAGCAGCTCGGTAATGGTCTTGCCTTGGCGTACCGCGTA
CATCTTCAGCTTGGTGTGATCCTCCGCCGGCAACTGAAAGTTGACCCGCTTCATGGCTGGCGTGTCTGCC
AGGCTGGCCAACGTTGCAGCCTTGCTGCTGCGTGCGCTCGGACGGCCGGCACTTAGCGTGTTTGTGCTTT
TGCTCATTTTCTCTTTACCTCATTAACTCAAATGAGTTTTGATTTAATTTCAGCGGCCAGCGCCTGGACC
TCGCGGGCAGCGTCGCCCTCGGGTTCTGATTCAAGAACGGTTGTGCCGGCGGCGGCAGTGCCTGGGTAGC
TCACGCGCTGCGTGATACGGGACTCAAGAATGGGCAGCTCGTACCCGGCCAGCGCCTCGGCAACCTCACC
GCCGATGCGCGTGCCTTTGATCGCCCGCGACACGACAAAGGCCGCTTGTAGCCTTCCATCCGTGACCTCA
ATGCGCTGCTTAACCAGCTCCACCAGGTCGGCGGTGGCCCATATGTCGTAAGGGCTTGGCTGCACCGGAA
TCAGCACGAAGTCGGCTGCCTTGATCGCGGACACAGCCAAGTCCGCCGCCTGGGGCGCTCCGTCGATCAC
TACGAAGTCGCGCCGGCCGATGGCCTTCACGTCGCGGTCAATCGTCGGGCGGTCGATGCCGACAACGGTT
AGCGGTTGATCTTCCCGCACGGCCGCCCAATCGCGGGCACTGCCCTGGGGATCGGAATCGACTAACAGAA
CATCGGCCCCGGCGAGTTGCAGGGCGCGGGCTAGATGGGTTGCGATGGTCGTCTTGCCTGACCCGCCTTT
CTGGTTAAGTACAGCGATAACCTTCATGCGTTCCCCTTGCGTATTTGTTTATTTACTCATCGCATCATAT
ACGCAGCGACCGCATGACGCAAGCTGTTTTACTCAAATACACATCACCTTTTTAGACGGCGGCGCTCGGT
TTCTTCAGCGGCCAAGCTGGCCGGCCAGGCCGCCAGCTTGGCATCAGACAAACCGGCCAGGATTTCATGC
AGCCGCACGGTTGAGACGTGCGCGGGCGGCTCGAACACGTACCCGGCCGCGATCATCTCCGCCTCGATCT
CTTCGGTAATGAAAAACGGTTCGTCCTGGCCGTCCTGGTGCGGTTTCATGCTTGTTCCTCTTGGCGTTCA
TTCTCGGCGGCCGCCAGGGCGTCGGCCTCGGTCAATGCGTCCTCACGGAAGGCACCGCGCCGCCTGGCCT
CGGTGGGCGTCACTTCCTCGCTGCGCTCAAGTGCGCGGTACAGGGTCGAGCGATGCACGCCAAGCAGTGC
AGCCGCCTCTTTCACGGTGCGGCCTTCCTGGTCGATCAGCTCGCGGGCGTGCGCGATCTGTGCCGGGGTG
AGGGTAGGGCGGGGGCCAAACTTCACGCCTCGGGCCTTGGCGGCCTCGCGCCCGCTCCGGGTGCGGTCGA
TGATTAGGGAACGCTCGAACTCGGCAATGCCGGCGAACACGGTCAACACCATGCGGCCGGCCGGCGTGGT
GGTGTCGGCCCACGGCTCTGCCAGGCTACGCAGGCCCGCGCCGGCCTCCTGGATGCGCTCGGCAATGTCC
AGTAGGTCGCGGGTGCTGCGGGCCAGGCGGTCTAGCCTGGTCACTGTCACAACGTCGCCAGGGCGTAGGT
GGTCAAGCATCCTGGCCAGCTCCGGGCGGTCGCGCCTGGTGCCGGTGATCTTCTCGGAAAACAGCTTGGT
GCAGCCGGCCGCGTGCAGTTCGGCCCGTTGGTTGGTCAAGTCCTGGTCGTCGGTGCTGACGCGGGCATAG
CCCAGCAGGCCAGCGGCGGCGCTCTTGTTCATGGCGTAATGTCTCCGGTTCTAGTCGCAAGTATTCTACT
TTATGCGACTAAAACACGCGACAAGAAAACGCCAGGAAAAGGGCAGGGCGGCAGCCTGTCGCGTAACTTA
GGACTTGTGCGACATGTCGTTTTCAGAAGACGGCTGCACTGAACGTCAGAAGCCGACTGCACTATAGCAG
CGGAGGGGTTGGATCAAAGTACTTTGATCCCGAGGGGAACCCTGTGGTTGGCATGCACATACAAATGGAC
GAACGGATAAACCT
Features (pLannotate 1.2.2; 31 found; start..end, strand, type, name):
     54..78      -  misc_feature   RB T-DNA repeat: right border repeat from nopaline C58 T-DNA
    144..298     -  CDS            lacZα (fragment): LacZα fragment of β-galactosidase; lacZ fragment
    301..321     -  misc_feature   MCS (fragment): pUC18/19 multiple cloning site
    812..1153    +  promoter       CaMV 35S promoter: strong constitutive promoter from cauliflower mosaic virus
   1179..1303    +  protein_bind   attR1: mutant version of attR; recombination site for the Gateway® LR reaction LR Clonase™
   1340..1370    +  promoter       lac UV5 promoter: E. coli lac promoter with an "up" mutation
   1395..1423    +  promoter       cat promoter (fragment): promoter of the E. coli cat gene encoding chloramphenicol acetyltransferase
   1424..2083    +  CDS            CmR: chloramphenicol acetyltransferase; cat; confers resistance to chloramphenicol
   2262..2420    +  CDS            ccdA (fragment): CCDA_ECO57 - Also known as H, letA. Experimental evidence at protein level: Swiss-Prot protein existence level 1. Antitoxin component of a type II toxin-antitoxin (TA) system which inhibits the post-segregational killing (PSK) of plasmid-free cells, also referred to as a plasmid addiction system. Binds to and blocks the activity of CcdB; will also remove bound CcdB protein from the CcdB-GyrA complex by forming a CcdA-CcdB complex, a process termed rejuvenation. Functions as a transcriptional corepressor for the ccdAB operon, repression also requires CcdB (By similarity). From Escherichia coli
   2425..2727    +  CDS            ccdB: CCDB_ECOLI - Also known as G, letB, letD. Experimental evidence at protein level: Swiss-Prot protein existence level 1. Toxic component of a type II toxin-antitoxin (TA) system, functioning in plasmid maintainence. Responsible for the post- segregational killing (PSK) of plasmid-free cells, also referred to as a plasmid addiction system. Half-life of over 2 hours. Cell killing by CcdB is accompanied by filamentation, defects in chromosome and plasmid segregation, defects in cell division, formation of anucleate cells, decreased DNA synthesis and plasmid loss. Interferes with the activity of DN
   2771..2895    -  protein_bind   attR2: mutant version of attR; recombination site for the Gateway® LR reaction LR Clonase™
   2906..3583    +  CDS            mRFP1: monomeric derivative of DsRed (Campbell et al., 2002) mammalian codon-optimized
   3605..3857    +  terminator     NOS terminator: nopaline synthase terminator and poly(A) signal
   3913..3935    -  protein_bind   lac operator (fragment): The lac repressor binds to the lac operator to inhibit transcription in E. coli. This inhibition can be relieved by adding lactose or isopropyl-β-D-thiogalactopyranoside (IPTG). lac repressor encoded by lacI
   3939..3969    -  promoter       lac promoter: promoter for the E. coli lac operon
   3984..4005    -  protein_bind   CAP binding site: CAP binding activates transcription in the presence of cAMP. E. coli catabolite activator protein
   4041..4293    -  terminator     NOS terminator: nopaline synthase terminator and poly(A) signal
   4444..5469    -  CDS            HygR: aminoglycoside phosphotransferase from E. coli; aph(4)-Ia; confers resistance to hygromycin
   5521..5700    -  promoter       NOS promoter: nopaline synthase promoter
   5780..6109    -  CDS            tnpA (fragment): TN5P_ECOLX - Also known as tnp. Experimental evidence at protein level: Swiss-Prot protein existence level 1. Mediates transposition of transposon Tn5 by a 'cut and paste' mechanism. First, the monomeric transposase binds the 19 bp inverted DNA repeats flanking the transposon. Then, dimerization of the DNA- bound transposase creates a synaptic DNA complex. After nicking of the first DNA strand, excision of the transposon proceeds through a series of intermediates. The transposase then mediates the insertion of the transposon at a new site by strand transfer. The activity of the wild- type tran
   6206..6230    -  misc_feature   LB T-DNA repeat: left border repeat from nopaline C58 T-DNA
   6489..6512    +  promoter       Pc promoter (fragment): intI1 (promoter lies within the coding sequence); class 1 integron promoter
   6688..6744    +  CDS            GmR (fragment): gentamycin acetyltransferase; aacC1; confers resistance to gentamycin
   6755..7542    +  CDS            SmR (fragment): aminoglycoside adenylyltransferase (Murphy, 1985); aadA; confers resistance to spectinomycin and streptomycin
   7788..8376    +  rep_origin     ori: high-copy-number ColE1/pMB1/pBR322/pUC origin of replication
   8562..8702    -  misc_feature   bom: basis of mobility region from pBR322
   8804..8843    -  CDS            rop (fragment): Rop protein, which maintains plasmids at low copy number; rop
   9046..9240    -  rep_origin     pVS1 oriV: origin of replication for the Pseudomonas plasmid pVS1 (Heeb et al., 2000)
   9306..10379   -  CDS            pVS1 RepA: replication protein from the Pseudomonas plasmid pVS1 (Heeb et al., 2000)
  10808..11437   -  CDS            pVS1 StaA: stability protein from the Pseudomonas plasmid pVS1 (Heeb et al., 2000)
  11997..12398   -  CDS            Y4CG_SINFN (fragment): Protein inferred from homology: Swiss-Prot protein existence level 3. From Sinorhizobium fredii (strain NBRC 101917 / NGR234).
