[The description below was written by a language model from this plasmid's Addgene catalogue record and pLannotate feature annotations shown in this document.]
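Description:
pGWB554 is an empty Gateway destination binary vector for plant expression, built on the pPZP221 backbone and intended for Agrobacterium-mediated delivery of T-DNA into plants. The full sequence record is 12,684 nt. Outside the T-DNA borders it carries a high-copy ColE1/pMB1-type origin with a bom mobilisation region for propagation in E. coli, together with the pVS1 oriV, RepA and StaA functions that support replication and stable maintenance in Agrobacterium. Bacterial selection relies on the aadA spectinomycin/streptomycin resistance gene in the backbone. According to the record, the original gentamycin marker of pPZP221 was removed, and only a short GmR remnant is annotated.

Between the nopaline-type right and left border repeats lie two cassettes. The first is the expression unit: a CaMV 35S promoter drives a Gateway cassette bounded by attR1 and attR2, followed by the mRFP1 coding sequence and a NOS terminator. The attR-flanked region contains a chloramphenicol resistance gene and the ccdB toxin gene, which is why the empty vector is grown in a ccdB-tolerant strain under chloramphenicol plus spectinomycin. An LR reaction with an entry clone replaces this region with the gene of interest, and ccdB counterselects against unrecombined vector in standard strains. An open reading frame lacking a stop codon is thereby placed upstream of mRFP1, producing a constitutively expressed C-terminal red fluorescent fusion. The second cassette, in the opposite orientation, is a NOS promoter–hygromycin phosphotransferase–NOS terminator unit for selecting transformed plant tissue. Leftover lacZα, lac promoter and Tn5 transposase fragments are cloning remnants. The vector is typically used to examine localisation or expression of tagged proteins in transgenic plants.
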