Addgene plasmid #74884: pGWB554
Purpose: (Empty Backbone) Gateway cloning compatible binary vector for C-terminal fusion with mRFP (CaMV35S promoter).
Depositing lab: Tsuyoshi Nakagawa. Depositing organization: Shimane University. Publication: Improved Gateway binary vectors: high-performance vectors for creation of fusion constructs in transgenic analysis of plants. Nakagawa T, Suzuki T, Murata S, Nakamura S, Hino T, Maeo K, Tabata R, Kawai T, Tanaka K, Niwa Y, Watanabe Y, Nakamura K, Kimura T, Ishiguro S. Biosci Biotechnol Biochem. 2007 Aug;71(8):2095-100. Epub 2007 Aug 7. 10.1271/bbb.70216 PubMed 17690442.
Backbone
  Vector backbone: pPZP221
  Backbone manufacturer: Hajdukiewicz P., Svab Z. and Maliga P.
  Backbone size (bp): 8500
  Modifications to backbone: gentamycin-resistant marker was removed and hygromycin-resistant marker (NOS promoter:HPT:NOS terminator) was inserted
  Vector type: Plant Expression
  Promoter: CaMV35S
  Selectable markers: Hygromycin
Growth in bacteria
  Bacterial resistance: Chloramphenicol and Spectinomycin, 25 & 50 μg/mL
  Growth temperature: 37°C
  Growth strain: ccdB Survival
  Copy number: High Copy
Gene/Insert
  Cloning method: Gateway Cloning
Terms and licenses: Academic/Nonprofit Terms; Industry Terms: Not Available to Industry
How to cite: pGWB554 was a gift from Tsuyoshi Nakagawa (Addgene plasmid # 74884 ; http://n2t.net/addgene:74884 ; RRID:Addgene_74884)
