>Addgene plasmid #74884 | pGWB554 | addgene partial sequence | sequence record 153221 | ccdB-Fwd 5'-GCATGATGACCACCGATATG-3'
AGTGGCTGATCTCAGCCACCGCGAAAATGACATCAAAAACGCCATTAACCTGATGTTCTGGGGAATATAA
ATGTCAGGCTCCCTTATACACAGCCAGTCTGCAGGTCGACCATAGTGACTGGATATGTTGTGTTTTACAG
TATTATGTAGTCTGTTTTTTATGCAAAATCTAATTTAATATATTGATATTTATATCATTTTACGTTTCTC
GTTCAGCTTTCTTGTACAAAGTGGTTGATAACAGCATGGCCTCCTCCGAGGACGTCATCAAGGAGTTCAT
GCGCTTCAAGGTGCGCATGGAGGGCTCCGTGAACGGCCACGAGTTCGAGATCGAGGGCGAGGGCGAGGGC
CGCCCCTACGAGGGCACCCAGACCGCCAAGCTGAAGGTGACCAAGGGCGGCCCCCTGCCCTTCGCCTGGG
ACATCCTGTCCCCTCAGTTCCAGTACGGCTCCAAGGCCTACGTGAAGCAC
